Addgene plasmid #74823: pGWB429
Purpose: (Empty Backbone) Gateway cloning compatible binary vector for C-terminal fusion with TAP (CaMV35S promoter).
Depositing lab: Tsuyoshi Nakagawa. Depositing organization: Shimane University. Publication: Improved Gateway binary vectors: high-performance vectors for creation of fusion constructs in transgenic analysis of plants. Nakagawa T, Suzuki T, Murata S, Nakamura S, Hino T, Maeo K, Tabata R, Kawai T, Tanaka K, Niwa Y, Watanabe Y, Nakamura K, Kimura T, Ishiguro S. Biosci Biotechnol Biochem. 2007 Aug;71(8):2095-100. Epub 2007 Aug 7. 10.1271/bbb.70216 PubMed 17690442.
Backbone
  Vector backbone: pPZP221
  Backbone manufacturer: Hajdukiewicz P., Svab Z. and Maliga P.
  Backbone size (bp): 8500
  Modifications to backbone: gentamycin-resistant marker was removed and kanamycin-resistant marker (NOS promoter:NPTII:NOS terminator) was inserted.
  Vector type: Plant Expression
  Promoter: CaMV35S
  Selectable markers: Kanamycin
Growth in bacteria
  Bacterial resistance: Chloramphenicol and Spectinomycin, 25 & 50 μg/mL
  Growth temperature: 37°C
  Growth strain: ccdB Survival
  Copy number: High Copy
Gene/Insert
  Cloning method: Gateway Cloning
Terms and licenses: Academic/Nonprofit Terms; Industry Terms: Not Available to Industry
How to cite: pGWB429 was a gift from Tsuyoshi Nakagawa (Addgene plasmid # 74823 ; http://n2t.net/addgene:74823 ; RRID:Addgene_74823)
