[The description below was written by a language model from this plasmid's Addgene catalogue record and pLannotate feature annotations shown in this document.]
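Description:
pGWB429 is an empty Gateway-compatible binary vector for plant expression, built on the pPZP221 backbone and intended for Agrobacterium-mediated transformation. The annotated sequence is 12,231 nt. It carries a ColE1/pMB1-type origin with a bom site for high-copy propagation in E. coli, together with the pVS1 oriV, RepA and StaA functions that support replication and stable maintenance in Agrobacterium. Bacterial selection relies on the backbone aadA spectinomycin/streptomycin resistance gene, plus the chloramphenicol resistance gene inside the Gateway cassette. Because that cassette also encodes the ccdB toxin, the unrecombined vector must be kept in a ccdB-tolerant strain.

Between the nopaline-type right and left T-DNA border repeats lie two units. The expression unit consists of the CaMV 35S promoter, an attR1–CmR–ccdB–attR2 destination cassette, a tandem affinity purification (TAP) tag and a NOS terminator. The tag is annotated as a calmodulin-binding peptide followed by two IgG-binding units of Staphylococcus aureus protein A. An LR reaction with an entry clone replaces the CmR/ccdB segment with the gene of interest, so that an open reading frame lacking a stop codon is fused at its C-terminus to the TAP tag and expressed constitutively. The second unit, in the opposite orientation near the left border, is a NOS promoter:NPTII:NOS terminator marker for kanamycin selection of transformed plants. According to the record, it replaced the original gentamycin marker of pPZP221. Short lacZα, lac promoter and MCS fragments are remnants of the parental cloning region. The vector is suited to producing TAP-tagged proteins in transgenic plants, for example for two-step affinity purification of proteins and their associated complexes.
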