Features (pLannotate 1.2.2; 34 found; start..end, strand, type, name):
     54..78      -  misc_feature   RB T-DNA repeat: right border repeat from nopaline C58 T-DNA
    144..298     -  CDS            lacZα (fragment): LacZα fragment of β-galactosidase; lacZ fragment
    301..321     -  misc_feature   MCS (fragment): pUC18/19 multiple cloning site
    812..1153    +  promoter       CaMV 35S promoter: strong constitutive promoter from cauliflower mosaic virus
   1179..1303    +  protein_bind   attR1: mutant version of attR; recombination site for the Gateway® LR reaction LR Clonase™
   1340..1370    +  promoter       lac UV5 promoter: E. coli lac promoter with an "up" mutation
   1395..1423    +  promoter       cat promoter (fragment): promoter of the E. coli cat gene encoding chloramphenicol acetyltransferase
   1424..2083    +  CDS            CmR: chloramphenicol acetyltransferase; cat; confers resistance to chloramphenicol
   2262..2420    +  CDS            ccdA (fragment): CCDA_ECO57 - Also known as H, letA. Experimental evidence at protein level: Swiss-Prot protein existence level 1. Antitoxin component of a type II toxin-antitoxin (TA) system which inhibits the post-segregational killing (PSK) of plasmid-free cells, also referred to as a plasmid addiction system. Binds to and blocks the activity of CcdB; will also remove bound CcdB protein from the CcdB-GyrA complex by forming a CcdA-CcdB complex, a process termed rejuvenation. Functions as a transcriptional corepressor for the ccdAB operon, repression also requires CcdB (By similarity). From Escherichia coli
   2425..2727    +  CDS            ccdB: CCDB_ECOLI - Also known as G, letB, letD. Experimental evidence at protein level: Swiss-Prot protein existence level 1. Toxic component of a type II toxin-antitoxin (TA) system, functioning in plasmid maintainence. Responsible for the post- segregational killing (PSK) of plasmid-free cells, also referred to as a plasmid addiction system. Half-life of over 2 hours. Cell killing by CcdB is accompanied by filamentation, defects in chromosome and plasmid segregation, defects in cell division, formation of anucleate cells, decreased DNA synthesis and plasmid loss. Interferes with the activity of DN
   2771..2895    -  protein_bind   attR2: mutant version of attR; recombination site for the Gateway® LR reaction LR Clonase™
   2913..2983    +  CDS            CBP (fragment): calmodulin-binding peptide derived from skeletal muscle myosin light chain kinase; binds calmodulin with nanomolar affinity in the presence of calcium
   3071..3244    +  CDS            ProtA: IgG-binding unit of Staphylococcus aureus protein A
   3248..3418    +  CDS            ProtA: IgG-binding unit of Staphylococcus aureus protein A
   3473..3725    +  terminator     NOS terminator: nopaline synthase terminator and poly(A) signal
   3781..3803    -  protein_bind   lac operator (fragment): The lac repressor binds to the lac operator to inhibit transcription in E. coli. This inhibition can be relieved by adding lactose or isopropyl-β-D-thiogalactopyranoside (IPTG). lac repressor encoded by lacI
   3807..3837    -  promoter       lac promoter: promoter for the E. coli lac operon
   3852..3873    -  protein_bind   CAP binding site: CAP binding activates transcription in the presence of cAMP. E. coli catabolite activator protein
   3907..4159    -  terminator     NOS terminator: nopaline synthase terminator and poly(A) signal
   4166..4372    -  CDS            ocd (fragment): OCD_AGRFC - Experimental evidence at protein level: Swiss-Prot protein existence level 1. Catalyzes the conversion of L-ornithine into L-proline with release of ammonia. Is involved in the utilization of nopaline, a catabolic pathway that proceeds through L-arginine and L-ornithine to L-proline. Nopaline is a predominant opine in plant cells transformed with Ti plasmid pTiC58. From Agrobacterium fabrum (strain C58 / ATCC 33970) (Agrobacterium tumefaciens (strain C58)).
   4379..4528    -  CDS            ble (fragment): BLE_KLEPN - Experimental evidence at protein level: Swiss-Prot protein existence level 1. Binding protein with a strong affinity to the bleomycin family of antibiotics. Binds to CL990; an antimitotic-antibiotic compound. From Klebsiella pneumoniae.
   4549..5343    -  CDS            NeoR/KanR: aminoglycoside phosphotransferase from Tn5; aph(3')-II (or nptII); confers resistance to neomycin, kanamycin, and G418 (Geneticin®)
   5364..5547    -  promoter       NOS promoter: nopaline synthase promoter NOS promoter
   5753..5777    -  misc_feature   LB T-DNA repeat: left border repeat from nopaline C58 T-DNA
   6036..6059    +  promoter       Pc promoter (fragment): intI1 (promoter lies within the coding sequence); class 1 integron promoter
   6235..6291    +  CDS            GmR (fragment): gentamycin acetyltransferase; aacC1; confers resistance to gentamycin
   6302..7089    +  CDS            SmR (fragment): aminoglycoside adenylyltransferase (Murphy, 1985); aadA; confers resistance to spectinomycin and streptomycin
   7335..7923    +  rep_origin     ori: high-copy-number ColE1/pMB1/pBR322/pUC origin of replication
   8109..8249    -  misc_feature   bom: basis of mobility region from pBR322
   8351..8390    -  CDS            rop (fragment): Rop protein, which maintains plasmids at low copy number; rop
   8593..8787    -  rep_origin     pVS1 oriV: origin of replication for the Pseudomonas plasmid pVS1 (Heeb et al., 2000)
   8853..9926    -  CDS            pVS1 RepA: replication protein from the Pseudomonas plasmid pVS1 (Heeb et al., 2000)
  10355..10984   -  CDS            pVS1 StaA: stability protein from the Pseudomonas plasmid pVS1 (Heeb et al., 2000)
  11544..11945   -  CDS            Y4CG_SINFN (fragment): Protein inferred from homology: Swiss-Prot protein existence level 3. From Sinorhizobium fredii (strain NBRC 101917 / NGR234).
>Addgene plasmid #74823 | pGWB429 | depositor full sequence | sequence record 141503 | pGWB429 sequence 12231 bps
TTTCACGCCCTTTTAAATATCCGATTATTCTAATAAACGCTCTTTTCTCTTAGGTTTACCCGCCAATATA
TCCTGTCAAACACTGATAGTTTAAACTGAAGGCGGGAAACGACAATCTGATCCAAGCTCAAGCTGCTCTA
GCATTCGCCATTCAGGCTGCGCAACTGTTGGGAAGGGCGATCGGTGCGGGCCTCTTCGCTATTACGCCAG
CTGGCGAAAGGGGGATGTGCTGCAAGGCGATTAAGTTGGGTAACGCCAGGGTTTTCCCAGTCACGACGTT
GTAAAACGACGGCCAGTGCCAAGCTTGCATGCCTGCAGGTCCCCAGATTAGCCTTTTCAATTTCAGAAAG
AATGCTAACCCACAGATGGTTAGAGAGGCTTACGCAGCAGGTCTCATCAAGACGATCTACCCGAGCAATA
ATCTCCAGGAAATCAAATACCTTCCCAAGAAGGTTAAAGATGCAGTCAAAAGATTCAGGACTAACTGCAT
CAAGAACACAGAGAAAGATATATTTCTCAAGATCAGAAGTACTATTCCAGTATGGACGATTCAAGGCTTG
CTTCACAAACCAAGGCAAGTAATAGAGATTGGAGTCTCTAAAAAGGTAGTTCCCACTGAATCAAAGGCCA
TGGAGTCAAAGATTCAAATAGAGGACCTAACAGAACTCGCCGTAAAGACTGGCGAACAGTTCATACAGAG
TCTCTTACGACTCAATGACAAGAAGAAAATCTTCGTCAACATGGTGGAGCACGACACACTTGTCTACTCC
AAAAATATCAAAGATACAGTCTCAGAAGACCAAAGGGCAATTGAGACTTTTCAACAAAGGGTAATATCCG
GAAACCTCCTCGGATTCCATTGCCCAGCTATCTGTCACTTTATTGTGAAGATAGTGGAAAAGGAAGGTGG
CTCCTACAAATGCCATCATTGCGATAAAGGAAAGGCCATCGTTGAAGATGCCTCTGCCGACAGTGGTCCC
AAAGATGGACCCCCACCCACGAGGAGCATCGTGGAAAAAGAAGACGTTCCAACCACGTCTTCAAAGCAAG
TGGATTGATGTGATATCTCCACTGACGTAAGGGATGACGCACAATCCCACTATCCTTCGCAAGACCCTTC
CTCTATATAAGGAAGTTCATTTCATTTGGAGAGAACACGGGGGACTCTAGAGTTATCAACAAGTTTGTAC
AAAAAAGCTGAACGAGAAACGTAAAATGATATAAATATCAATATATTAAATTAGATTTTGCATAAAAAAC
AGACTACATAATACTGTAAAACACAACATATCCAGTCACTATGGCGGCCCCTCGAGGGGCCGCATTAGGC
ACCCCAGGCTTTACACTTTATGCTTCCGGCTCGTATAATGTGTGGATTTTGAGTTAGGATCCGGCGAGAT
TTTCAGGAGCTAAGGAAGCTAAAATGGAGAAAAAAATCACTGGATATACCACCGTTGATATATCCCAATG
GCATCGTAAAGAACATTTTGAGGCATTTCAGTCAGTTGCTCAATGTACCTATAACCAGACCGTTCAGCTG
GATATTACGGCCTTTTTAAAGACCGTAAAGAAAAATAAGCACAAGTTTTATCCGGCCTTTATTCACATTC
TTGCCCGCCTGATGAATGCTCATCCGGAATTCCGTATGGCAATGAAAGACGGTGAGCTGGTGATATGGGA
TAGTGTTCACCCTTGTTACACCGTTTTCCATGAGCAAACTGAAACGTTTTCATCGCTCTGGAGTGAATAC
CACGACGATTTCCGGCAGTTTCTACACATATATTCGCAAGATGTGGCGTGTTACGGTGAAAACCTGGCCT
ATTTCCCTAAAGGGTTTATTGAGAATATGTTTTTCGTCTCAGCCAATCCCTGGGTGAGTTTCACCAGTTT
TGATTTAAACGTGGCCAATATGGACAACTTCTTCGCCCCCGTTTTCACCATGGGCAAATATTATACGCAA
GGCGACAAGGTGCTGATGCCGCTGGCGATTCAGGTTCATCATGCCGTCTGTGATGGCTTCCATGTCGGCA
GAATGCTTAATGAATTACAACAGTACTGCGATGAGTGGCAGGGCGGGGCGTAAAGATCTGGATCCGGCTT
ACTAAAAGCCAGATAACAGTATGCGTATTTGCGCGCTGATTTTTGCGGTATAAGAATATATACTGATATG
TATACCCGAAGTATGTCAAAAAGAGGTGTGCTATGAAGCAGCGTATTACAGTGACAGTTGACAGCGACAG
CTATCAGTTGCTCAAGGCATATATGATGTCAATATCTCCGGTCTGGTAAGCACAACCATGCAGAATGAAG
CCCGTCGTCTGCGTGCCGAACGCTGGAAAGCGGAAAATCAGGAAGGGATGGCTGAGGTCGCCCGGTTTAT
TGAAATGAACGGCTCTTTTGCTGACGAGAACAGGGACTGGTGAAATGCAGTTTAAGGTTTACACCTATAA
AAGAGAGAGCCGTTATCGTCTGTTTGTGGATGTACAGAGTGATATTATTGACACGCCCGGGCGACGGATG
GTGATCCCCCTGGCCAGTGCACGTCTGCTGTCAGATAAAGTCTCCCGTGAACTTTACCCGGTGGTGCATA
TCGGGGATGAAAGCTGGCGCATGATGACCACCGATATGGCCAGTGTGCCGGTCTCCGTTATCGGGGAAGA
AGTGGCTGATCTCAGCCACCGCGAAAATGACATCAAAAACGCCATTAACCTGATGTTCTGGGGAATATAA
ATGTCAGGCTCCCTTATACACAGCCAGTCTGCAGGTCGACCATAGTGACTGGATATGTTGTGTTTTACAG
TATTATGTAGTCTGTTTTTTATGCAAAATCTAATTTAATATATTGATATTTATATCATTTTACGTTTCTC
GTTCAGCTTTCTTGTACAAAGTGGTTGATAACAGCAAGAGAAGATGGAAAAAGAATTTCATAGCCGTCTC
AGCAGCCAACCGCTTTAAGAAAATCTCATCCTCCGGGGCACTTGATTATGATATTCCAACTACTGCTAGC
GAGAATTTGTATTTTCAGGGTGAGCTCAAAACCGCGGCTCTTGCGCAACACGATGAAGCCGTGGACAACA
AATTCAACAAAGAACAACAAAACGCGTTCTATGAGATCTTACATTTACCTAACTTAAACGAAGAACAACG
AAACGCCTTCATCCAAAGTTTAAAAGATGACCCAAGCCAAAGCGCTAACCTTTTAGCAGAAGCTAAAAAG
CTAAATGATGCTCAGGCGCCGAAAGTAGACAACAAATTCAACAAAGAACAACAAAACGCGTTCTATGAGA
TCTTACATTTACCTAACTTAAACGAAGAACAACGAAACGCCTTCATCCAAAGTTTAAAAGATGACCCAAG
CCAAAGCGCTAACCTTTTAGCAGAAGCTAAAAAGCTAAATGGTGCTCAGGCGCCGAAAGTAGACGCGAAT
TCCGCGGGGAAGTCAACCTGAGCTTAGAGCTCGAATTTCCCCGATCGTTCAAACATTTGGCAATAAAGTT
TCTTAAGATTGAATCCTGTTGCCGGTCTTGCGATGATTATCATATAATTTCTGTTGAATTACGTTAAGCA
TGTAATAATTAACATGTAATGCATGACGTTATTTATGAGATGGGTTTTTATGATTAGAGTCCCGCAATTA
TACATTTAATACGCGATAGAAAACAAAATATAGCGCGCAAACTAGGATAAATTATCGCGCGCGGTGTCAT
CTATGTTACTAGATCGGGAATTGGTTCCGGAACCAATTCGTAATCATGGTCATAGCTGTTTCCTGTGTGA
AATTGTTATCCGCTCACAATTCCACACAACATACGAGCCGGAAGCATAAAGTGTAAAGCCTGGGGTGCCT
AATGAGTGAGCTAACTCACATTAGGCTGAATTAGGCGCGCCTATTTCTGAATTCCCGATCTAGTAACATA
GATGACACCGCGCGCGATAATTTATCCTAGTTTGCGCGCTATATTTTGTTTTCTATCGCGTATTAAATGT
ATAATTGCGGGACTCTAATCATAAAAACCCATCTCATAAATAACGTCATGCATTACATGTTAATTATTAC
ATGCTTAACGTAATTCAACAGAAATTATATGATAATCATCGCAAGACCGGCAACAGGATTCAATCTTAAG
AAACTTTATTGCCAAATGTTTGAACGATCGGGGATCATCCGGGTCTGTGGCGGGAACTCCACGAAAATAT
CCGAACGCAGCAAGATATCGCGGTGCATCTCGGTCTTGCCTGGGCAGTCGCCGCCGACGCCGTTGATGTG
GACGCCGGGCCCGATCATATTGTCGCTCAGGATCGTGGCGTTGTGCTTGTCGGCCGTTGCTGTCGTAATG
ATATCGGCACCTTCGACCGCCTGTTCCGCAGAGATCCCGTGGGCGAAGAACTCCAGCATGAGATCCCCGC
GCTGGAGGATCATCCAGCCGGCGTCCCGGAAAACGATTCCGAAGCCCAACCTTTCATAGAAGGCGGCGGT
GGAATCGAAATCTCGTGATGGCAGGTTGGGCGTCGCTTGGTCGGTCATTTCGAACCCCAGAGTCCCGCTC
AGAAGAACTCGTCAAGAAGGCGATAGAAGGCGATGCGCTGCGAATCGGGAGCGGCGATACCGTAAAGCAC
GAGGAAGCGGTCAGCCCATTCGCCGCCAAGCTCTTCAGCAATATCACGGGTAGCCAACGCTATGTCCTGA
TAGCGGTCCGCCACACCCAGCCGGCCACAGTCGATGAATCCAGAAAAGCGGCCATTTTCCACCATGATAT
TCGGCAAGCAGGCATCGCCATGGGTCACGACGAGATCATCGCCGTCGGGCATGCGCGCCTTGAGCCTGGC
GAACAGTTCGGCTGGCGCGAGCCCCTGATGCTCTTCGTCCAGATCATCCTGATCGACAAGACCGGCTTCC
ATCCGAGTACGTGCTCGCTCGATGCGATGTTTCGCTTGGTGGTCGAATGGGCAGGTAGCCGGATCAAGCG
TATGCAGCCGCCGCATTGCATCAGCCATGATGGATACTTTCTCGGCAGGAGCAAGGTGAGATGACAGGAG
ATCCTGCCCCGGCACTTCGCCCAATAGCAGCCAGTCCCTTCCCGCTTCAGTGACAACGTCGAGCACAGCT
GCGCAAGGAACGCCCGTCGTGGCCAGCCACGATAGCCGCGCTGCCTCGTCCTGCAGTTCATTCAGGGCAC
CGGACAGGTCGGTCTTGACAAAAAGAACCGGGCGCCCCTGCGCTGACAGCCGGAACACGGCGGCATCAGA
GCAGCCGATTGTCTGTTGTGCCCAGTCATAGCCGAATAGCCTCTCCACCCAAGCGGCCGGAGAACCTGCG
TGCAATCCATCTTGTTCAATCATGCGAAACGATCCAGATCCGGTGCAGATTATTTGGATTGAGAGTGAAT
ATGAGACTCTAATTGGATACCGAGGGGAATTTATGGAACGTCAGTGGAGCATTTTTGACAAGAAATATTT
GCTAGCTGATAGTGACCTTAGGCGACTTTTGAACGCGCAATAATGGTTTCTGACGTATGTGCTTAGCTCA
TTAAACTCCAGAAACCCGCGGCTGAGTGGCTCCTTCAACGTTGCGGTTCTGTCAGTTCCAAACGTAAAAC
GGCTTGTCCCGCGTCATCGGCGGGGGTCATAACGTGACTCCCTTAATTCTCCGCTCATGATGAATTCAGA
AATAAATTCAGCCTAATTCGGCGTTAATTCAGTACATTAAAAACGTCCGCAATGTGTTATTAAGTTGTCT
AAGCGTCAATTTGTTTACACCACAATATATCCTGCCACCAGCCAGCCAACAGCTCCCCGACCGGCAGCTC
GGCACAAAATCACCACTCGATACAGGCAGCCCATCAGTCCGGGACGGCGTCAGCGGGAGAGCCGTTGTAA
GGCGGCAGACTTTGCTCATGTTACCGATGCTATTCGGAAGAACGGCAACTAAGCTGCCGGGTTTGAAACA
CGGATGATCTCGCGGAGGGTAGCATGTTGATTGTAACGATGACAGAGCGTTGCTGCCTGTGATCAATTCG
GGCACGAACCCAGTGGACATAAGCCTGTTCGGTTCGTAAGCTGTAATGCAAGTAGCGTATGCGCTCACGC
AACTGGTCCAGAACCTTGACCGAACGCAGCGGTGGTAACGGCGCAGTGGCGGTTTTCATGGCTTGTTATG
ACTGTTTTTTTGGGGTACAGTCTATGCCTCGGGCATCCAAGCAGCAAGCGCGTTACGCCGTGGGTCGATG
TTTGATGTTATGGAGCAGCAACGATGTTACGCAGCAGGGCAGTCGCCCTAAAACAAAGTTAAACATCATG
GGGGAAGCGGTGATCGCCGAAGTATCGACTCAACTATCAGAGGTAGTTGGCGTCATCGAGCGCCATCTCG
AACCGACGTTGCTGGCCGTACATTTGTACGGCTCCGCAGTGGATGGCGGCCTGAAGCCACACAGTGATAT
TGATTTGCTGGTTACGGTGACCGTAAGGCTTGATGAAACAACGCGGCGAGCTTTGATCAACGACCTTTTG
GAAACTTCGGCTTCCCCTGGAGAGAGCGAGATTCTCCGCGCTGTAGAAGTCACCATTGTTGTGCACGACG
ACATCATTCCGTGGCGTTATCCAGCTAAGCGCGAACTGCAATTTGGAGAATGGCAGCGCAATGACATTCT
TGCAGGTATCTTCGAGCCAGCCACGATCGACATTGATCTGGCTATCTTGCTGACAAAAGCAAGAGAACAT
AGCGTTGCCTTGGTAGGTCCAGCGGCGGAGGAACTCTTTGATCCGGTTCCTGAACAGGATCTATTTGAGG
CGCTAAATGAAACCTTAACGCTATGGAACTCGCCGCCCGACTGGGCTGGCGATGAGCGAAATGTAGTGCT
TACGTTGTCCCGCATTTGGTACAGCGCAGTAACCGGCAAAATCGCGCCGAAGGATGTCGCTGCCGACTGG
GCAATGGAGCGCCTGCCGGCCCAGTATCAGCCCGTCATACTTGAAGCTAGACAGGCTTATCTTGGACAAG
AAGAAGATCGCTTGGCCTCGCGCGCAGATCAGTTGGAAGAATTTGTCCACTACGTGAAAGGCGAGATCAC
CAAGGTAGTCGGCAAATAATGTCTAGCTAGAAATTCGTTCAAGCCGACGCCGCTTCGCGGCGCGGCTTAA
CTCAAGCGTTAGATGCACTAAGCACATAATTGCTCACAGCCAAACTATCAGGTCAAGTCTGCTTTTATTA
TTTTTAAGCGTGCATAATAAGCCCTACACAAATTGGGAGATATATCATGCATGACCAAAATCCCTTAACG
TGAGTTTTCGTTCCACTGAGCGTCAGACCCCGTAGAAAAGATCAAAGGATCTTCTTGAGATCCTTTTTTT
CTGCGCGTAATCTGCTGCTTGCAAACAAAAAAACCACCGCTACCAGCGGTGGTTTGTTTGCCGGATCAAG
AGCTACCAACTCTTTTTCCGAAGGTAACTGGCTTCAGCAGAGCGCAGATACCAAATACTGTCCTTCTAGT
GTAGCCGTAGTTAGGCCACCACTTCAAGAACTCTGTAGCACCGCCTACATACCTCGCTCTGCTAATCCTG
TTACCAGTGGCTGCTGCCAGTGGCGATAAGTCGTGTCTTACCGGGTTGGACTCAAGACGATAGTTACCGG
ATAAGGCGCAGCGGTCGGGCTGAACGGGGGGTTCGTGCACACAGCCCAGCTTGGAGCGAACGACCTACAC
CGAACTGAGATACCTACAGCGTGAGCTATGAGAAAGCGCCACGCTTCCCGAAGGGAGAAAGGCGGACAGG
TATCCGGTAAGCGGCAGGGTCGGAACAGGAGAGCGCACGAGGGAGCTTCCAGGGGGAAACGCCTGGTATC
TTTATAGTCCTGTCGGGTTTCGCCACCTCTGACTTGAGCGTCGATTTTTGTGATGCTCGTCAGGGGGGCG
GAGCCTATGGAAAAACGCCAGCAACGCGGCCTTTTTACGGTTCCTGGCCTTTTGCTGGCCTTTTGCTCAC
ATGTTCTTTCCTGCGTTATCCCCTGATTCTGTGGATAACCGTATTACCGCCTTTGAGTGAGCTGATACCG
CTCGCCGCAGCCGAACGACCGAGCGCAGCGAGTCAGTGAGCGAGGAAGCGGAAGAGCGCCTGATGCGGTA
TTTTCTCCTTACGCATCTGTGCGGTATTTCACACCGCATATGGTGCACTCTCAGTACAATCTGCTCTGAT
GCCGCATAGTTAAGCCAGTATACACTCCGCTATCGCTACGTGACTGGGTCATGGCTGCGCCCCGACACCC
GCCAACACCCGCTGACGCGCCCTGACGGGCTTGTCTGCTCCCGGCATCCGCTTACAGACAAGCTGTGACC
GTCTCCGGGAGCTGCATGTGTCAGAGGTTTTCACCGTCATCACCGAAACGCGCGAGGCAGGGTGCCTTGA
TGTGGGCGCCGGCGGTCGAGTGGCGACGGCGCGGCTTGTCCGCGCCCTGGTAGATTGCCTGGCCGTAGGC
CAGCCATTTTTGAGCGGCCAGCGGCCGCGATAGGCCGACGCGAAGCGGCGGGGCGTAGGGAGCGCAGCGA
CCGAAGGGTAGGCGCTTTTTGCAGCTCTTCGGCTGTGCGCTGGCCAGACAGTTATGCACAGGCCAGGCGG
GTTTTAAGAGTTTTAATAAGTTTTAAAGAGTTTTAGGCGGAAAAATCGCCTTTTTTCTCTTTTATATCAG
TCACTTACATGTGTGACCGGTTCCCAATGTACGGCTTTGGGTTCCCAATGTACGGGTTCCGGTTCCCAAT
GTACGGCTTTGGGTTCCCAATGTACGTGCTATCCACAGGAAAGAGACCTTTTCGACCTTTTTCCCCTGCT
AGGGCAATTTGCCCTAGCATCTGCTCCGTACATTAGGAACCGGCGGATGCTTCGCCCTCGATCAGGTTGC
GGTAGCGCATGACTAGGATCGGGCCAGCCTGCCCCGCCTCCTCCTTCAAATCGTACTCCGGCAGGTCATT
TGACCCGATCAGCTTGCGCACGGTGAAACAGAACTTCTTGAACTCTCCGGCGCTGCCACTGCGTTCGTAG
ATCGTCTTGAACAACCATCTGGCTTCTGCCTTGCCTGCGGCGCGGCGTGCCAGGCGGTAGAGAAAACGGC
CGATGCCGGGATCGATCAAAAAGTAATCGGGGTGAACCGTCAGCACGTCCGGGTTCTTGCCTTCTGTGAT
CTCGCGGTACATCCAATCAGCTAGCTCGATCTCGATGTACTCCGGCCGCCCGGTTTCGCTCTTTACGATC
TTGTAGCGGCTAATCAAGGCTTCACCCTCGGATACCGTCACCAGGCGGCCGTTCTTGGCCTTCTTCGTAC
GCTGCATGGCAACGTGCGTGGTGTTTAACCGAATGCAGGTTTCTACCAGGTCGTCTTTCTGCTTTCCGCC
ATCGGCTCGCCGGCAGAACTTGAGTACGTCCGCAACGTGTGGACGGAACACGCGGCCGGGCTTGTCTCCC
TTCCCTTCCCGGTATCGGTTCATGGATTCGGTTAGATGGGAAACCGCCATCAGTACCAGGTCGTAATCCC
ACACACTGGCCATGCCGGCCGGCCCTGCGGAAACCTCTACGTGCCCGTCTGGAAGCTCGTAGCGGATCAC
CTCGCCAGCTCGTCGGTCACGCTTCGACAGACGGAAAACGGCCACGTCCATGATGCTGCGACTATCGCGG
GTGCCCACGTCATAGAGCATCGGAACGAAAAAATCTGGTTGCTCGTCGCCCTTGGGCGGCTTCCTAATCG
ACGGCGCACCGGCTGCCGGCGGTTGCCGGGATTCTTTGCGGATTCGATCAGCGGCCGCTTGCCACGATTC
ACCGGGGCGTGCTTCTGCCTCGATGCGTTGCCGCTGGGCGGCCTGCGCGGCCTTCAACTTCTCCACCAGG
TCATCACCCAGCGCCGCGCCGATTTGTACCGGGCCGGATGGTTTGCGACCGCTCACGCCGATTCCTCGGG
CTTGGGGGTTCCAGTGCCATTGCAGGGCCGGCAGACAACCCAGCCGCTTACGCCTGGCCAACCGCCCGTT
CCTCCACACATGGGGCATTCCACGGCGTCGGTGCCTGGTTGTTCTTGATTTTCCATGCCGCCTCCTTTAG
CCGCTAAAATTCATCTACTCATTTATTCATTTGCTCATTTACTCTGGTAGCTGCGCGATGTATTCAGATA
GCAGCTCGGTAATGGTCTTGCCTTGGCGTACCGCGTACATCTTCAGCTTGGTGTGATCCTCCGCCGGCAA
CTGAAAGTTGACCCGCTTCATGGCTGGCGTGTCTGCCAGGCTGGCCAACGTTGCAGCCTTGCTGCTGCGT
GCGCTCGGACGGCCGGCACTTAGCGTGTTTGTGCTTTTGCTCATTTTCTCTTTACCTCATTAACTCAAAT
GAGTTTTGATTTAATTTCAGCGGCCAGCGCCTGGACCTCGCGGGCAGCGTCGCCCTCGGGTTCTGATTCA
AGAACGGTTGTGCCGGCGGCGGCAGTGCCTGGGTAGCTCACGCGCTGCGTGATACGGGACTCAAGAATGG
GCAGCTCGTACCCGGCCAGCGCCTCGGCAACCTCACCGCCGATGCGCGTGCCTTTGATCGCCCGCGACAC
GACAAAGGCCGCTTGTAGCCTTCCATCCGTGACCTCAATGCGCTGCTTAACCAGCTCCACCAGGTCGGCG
GTGGCCCATATGTCGTAAGGGCTTGGCTGCACCGGAATCAGCACGAAGTCGGCTGCCTTGATCGCGGACA
CAGCCAAGTCCGCCGCCTGGGGCGCTCCGTCGATCACTACGAAGTCGCGCCGGCCGATGGCCTTCACGTC
GCGGTCAATCGTCGGGCGGTCGATGCCGACAACGGTTAGCGGTTGATCTTCCCGCACGGCCGCCCAATCG
CGGGCACTGCCCTGGGGATCGGAATCGACTAACAGAACATCGGCCCCGGCGAGTTGCAGGGCGCGGGCTA
GATGGGTTGCGATGGTCGTCTTGCCTGACCCGCCTTTCTGGTTAAGTACAGCGATAACCTTCATGCGTTC
CCCTTGCGTATTTGTTTATTTACTCATCGCATCATATACGCAGCGACCGCATGACGCAAGCTGTTTTACT
CAAATACACATCACCTTTTTAGACGGCGGCGCTCGGTTTCTTCAGCGGCCAAGCTGGCCGGCCAGGCCGC
CAGCTTGGCATCAGACAAACCGGCCAGGATTTCATGCAGCCGCACGGTTGAGACGTGCGCGGGCGGCTCG
AACACGTACCCGGCCGCGATCATCTCCGCCTCGATCTCTTCGGTAATGAAAAACGGTTCGTCCTGGCCGT
CCTGGTGCGGTTTCATGCTTGTTCCTCTTGGCGTTCATTCTCGGCGGCCGCCAGGGCGTCGGCCTCGGTC
AATGCGTCCTCACGGAAGGCACCGCGCCGCCTGGCCTCGGTGGGCGTCACTTCCTCGCTGCGCTCAAGTG
CGCGGTACAGGGTCGAGCGATGCACGCCAAGCAGTGCAGCCGCCTCTTTCACGGTGCGGCCTTCCTGGTC
GATCAGCTCGCGGGCGTGCGCGATCTGTGCCGGGGTGAGGGTAGGGCGGGGGCCAAACTTCACGCCTCGG
GCCTTGGCGGCCTCGCGCCCGCTCCGGGTGCGGTCGATGATTAGGGAACGCTCGAACTCGGCAATGCCGG
CGAACACGGTCAACACCATGCGGCCGGCCGGCGTGGTGGTGTCGGCCCACGGCTCTGCCAGGCTACGCAG
GCCCGCGCCGGCCTCCTGGATGCGCTCGGCAATGTCCAGTAGGTCGCGGGTGCTGCGGGCCAGGCGGTCT
AGCCTGGTCACTGTCACAACGTCGCCAGGGCGTAGGTGGTCAAGCATCCTGGCCAGCTCCGGGCGGTCGC
GCCTGGTGCCGGTGATCTTCTCGGAAAACAGCTTGGTGCAGCCGGCCGCGTGCAGTTCGGCCCGTTGGTT
GGTCAAGTCCTGGTCGTCGGTGCTGACGCGGGCATAGCCCAGCAGGCCAGCGGCGGCGCTCTTGTTCATG
GCGTAATGTCTCCGGTTCTAGTCGCAAGTATTCTACTTTATGCGACTAAAACACGCGACAAGAAAACGCC
AGGAAAAGGGCAGGGCGGCAGCCTGTCGCGTAACTTAGGACTTGTGCGACATGTCGTTTTCAGAAGACGG
CTGCACTGAACGTCAGAAGCCGACTGCACTATAGCAGCGGAGGGGTTGGATCAAAGTACTTTGATCCCGA
GGGGAACCCTGTGGTTGGCATGCACATACAAATGGACGAACGGATAAACCT
