>Addgene plasmid #74823 | pGWB429 | addgene partial sequence | sequence record 152823 | ccdB-Fwd 5'-GCATGATGACCACCGATATG-3'
TGGCTGATCTCAGCCACCGCGAAAATGACATCAAAAACGCCATTAACCTGATGTTCTGGGGAATATAAAT
GTCAGGCTCCCTTATACACAGCCAGTCTGCAGGTCGACCATAGTGACTGGATATGTTGTGTTTTACAGTA
TTATGTAGTCTGTTTTTTATGCAAAATCTAATTTAATATATTGATATTTATATCATTTTACGTTTCTCGT
TCAGCTTTCTTGTACAAAGTGGTTGATAACAGCAAGAGAAGATGGAAAAAGAATTTCATAGCCGTCTCAG
CAGCCAACCGCTTTAAGAAAATCTCATCCTCCGGGGCACTTGATTATGATATTCCAACTACTGCTAGCGA
GAATTTGTATTTTCAGGGTGAGCTCAAAACCGCGGCTCTTGCGCAACACGATGAAGCCGTGGACAACAAA
TTCAACAAAGAACAACAAAACGCGTTCTATGAGATCTTACATTTACCTAACTTAAACGAAGAACAACGAA
ACGCCTTCATCCAAAGTTTAAAAGATGACCCAAGCCAAAGCGCTAACCTTTTAGCAGAAGCTAAAAAGCT
AAATGATGCTCAGGCGCCGAAAGTAGACAACAAATTCAACAAAGAACAACAAAACGCGTTCTATGAGATC
TTACATTTACCTAACTTAAACGAAGAACAACGAAACGCCTTCATCCAAAGTTTAAAAGATGACCCAAGCC
AAAGCGCTAACCTTTTAGCAGAAGCTAAAAAGCTAAATGGTGCTCAGGCGCCGAAAGTAGACGCGAATTC
CGCGGGGAAGTCAACCT
